>Addgene plasmid #142409 | TFORF2572 | addgene full sequence | sequence record 397165 | Addgene NGS Result
TTAATGTAGTCTTATGCAATACTCTTGTAGTCTTGCAACATGGTAACGATGAGTTAGCAACATGCCTTAC
AAGGAGAGAAAAAGCACCGTGCATGCCGATTGGTGGAAGTAAGGTGGTACGATCGTGCCTTATTAGGAAG
GCAACAGACGGGTCTGACATGGATTGGACGAACCACTGAATTGCCGCATTGCAGAGATATTGTATTTAAG
TGCCTAGCTCGATACATAAACGGGTCTCTCTGGTTAGACCAGATCTGAGCCTGGGAGCTCTCTGGCTAAC
TAGGGAACCCACTGCTTAAGCCTCAATAAAGCTTGCCTTGAGTGCTTCAAGTAGTGTGTGCCCGTCTGTT
GTGTGACTCTGGTAACTAGAGATCCCTCAGACCCTTTTAGTCAGTGTGGAAAATCTCTAGCAGTGGCGCC
CGAACAGGGACTTGAAAGCGAAAGGGAAACCAGAGGAGCTCTCTCGACGCAGGACTCGGCTTGCTGAAGC
GCGCACGGCAAGAGGCGAGGGGCGGCGACTGGTGAGTACGCCAAAAATTTTGACTAGCGGAGGCTAGAAG
GAGAGAGATGGGTGCGAGAGCGTCAGTATTAAGCGGGGGAGAATTAGATCGCGATGGGAAAAAATTCGGT
TAAGGCCAGGGGGAAAGAAAAAATATAAATTAAAACATATAGTATGGGCAAGCAGGGAGCTAGAACGATT
CGCAGTTAATCCTGGCCTGTTAGAAACATCAGAAGGCTGTAGACAAATACTGGGACAGCTACAACCATCC
CTTCAGACAGGATCAGAAGAACTTAGATCATTATATAATACAGTAGCAACCCTCTATTGTGTGCATCAAA
GGATAGAGATAAAAGACACCAAGGAAGCTTTAGACAAGATAGAGGAAGAGCAAAACAAAAGTAAGACCAC
CGCACAGCAAGCGGCCGCTGATCTTCAGACCTGGAGGAGGAGATATGAGGGACAATTGGAGAAGTGAATT
ATATAAATATAAAGTAGTAAAAATTGAACCATTAGGAGTAGCACCCACCAAGGCAAAGAGAAGAGTGGTG
CAGAGAGAAAAAAGAGCAGTGGGAATAGGAGCTTTGTTCCTTGGGTTCTTGGGAGCAGCAGGAAGCACTA
TGGGCGCAGCGTCAATGACGCTGACGGTACAGGCCAGACAATTATTGTCTGGTATAGTGCAGCAGCAGAA
CAATTTGCTGAGGGCTATTGAGGCGCAACAGCATCTGTTGCAACTCACAGTCTGGGGCATCAAGCAGCTC
CAGGCAAGAATCCTGGCTGTGGAAAGATACCTAAAGGATCAACAGCTCCTGGGGATTTGGGGTTGCTCTG
GAAAACTCATTTGCACCACTGCTGTGCCTTGGAATGCTAGTTGGAGTAATAAATCTCTGGAACAGATTTG
GAATCACACGACCTGGATGGAGTGGGACAGAGAAATTAACAATTACACAAGCTTAATACACTCCTTAATT
GAAGAATCGCAAAACCAGCAAGAAAAGAATGAACAAGAATTATTGGAATTAGATAAATGGGCAAGTTTGT
GGAATTGGTTTAACATAACAAATTGGCTGTGGTATATAAAATTATTCATAATGATAGTAGGAGGCTTGGT
AGGTTTAAGAATAGTTTTTGCTGTACTTTCTATAGTGAATAGAGTTAGGCAGGGATATTCACCATTATCG
TTTCAGACCCACCTCCCAACCCCGAGGGGACCCATGCATTGCATCTCAATTAGTCAGCAACCAGGTGTGG
AAAGTCCCCAGGCTCCCCAGCAGGCAGAAGTATGCAAAGCATGCGTCTCAATTAGTCAGCAACCATAGTC
CCGCCCCTAACTCCGCCCATCCCGCCCCTAACTCCGCCCAGTTCCGCCCATTCTCCGCCCCATGGCTGAC
TAATTTTTTTTATTTATGCAGAGGCCGAGGCCGCCTCGGCCTCTGAGCTATTCCAGAAGTAGTGAGGAGG
CTTTTTTGGAGGCCTAGGCTTTTGCAAAAAGCTTTCTAGAGGTACCACCGGAGCTTACCATGACCGAGTA
CAAGCCCACGGTGCGCCTCGCCACCCGCGACGACGTCCCCAGGGCCGTACGCACCCTCGCCGCCGCGTTC
GCCGACTACCCCGCCACGCGCCACACCGTCGATCCGGACCGCCACATCGAGCGGGTCACCGAGCTGCAAG
AACTCTTCCTCACGCGCGTCGGGCTCGACATCGGCAAGGTGTGGGTCGCGGACGACGGCGCCGCCGTGGC
GGTCTGGACCACGCCGGAGAGCGTCGAAGCGGGGGCGGTGTTCGCCGAGATCGGCCCGCGCATGGCCGAG
TTGAGCGGTTCCCGGCTGGCCGCGCAGCAACAGATGGAAGGCCTCCTGGCGCCGCACCGGCCCAAGGAGC
CCGCGTGGTTCCTGGCCACCGTCGGCGTCTCGCCCGACCACCAGGGCAAGGGTCTGGGCAGCGCCGTCGT
GCTCCCCGGAGTGGAGGCGGCCGAGCGCGCCGGGGTGCCCGCCTTCCTGGAGACCTCCGCGCCCCGCAAC
CTCCCCTTCTACGAGCGGCTCGGCTTCACCGTCACCGCCGACGTCGAGGTGCCCGAAGGACCGCGCACCT
GGTGCATGACCCGCAAGCCCGGTGCCAGTTAACGAATTCTAGATCTTGAGACAAATGGCAGTATTCATCC
ACAATTTTAAAAGAAAAGGGGGGATTGGGGGGTACAGTGCAGGGGAAAGAATAGTAGACATAATAGCAAC
AGACATACAAACTAAAGAATTACAAAAACAAATTACAAAAATTCAAAATTTTCGGGTTTATTACAGGGAC
AGCAGAGATCCACTTTGGCGCCGGCTCGAGGCCTGCAGGTGCAAAGATGGATAAAGTTTTAAACAGAGAG
GAATCTTTGCAGCTAATGGACCTTCTAGGTCTTGAAAGGAGTGGGAATTGGCTCCGGTGCCCGTCAGTGG
GCAGAGCGCACATCGCCCACAGTCCCCGAGAAGTTGGGGGGAGGGGTCGGCAATTGAACCGGTGCCTAGA
GAAGGTGGCGCGGGGTAAACTGGGAAAGTGATGTCGTGTACTGGCTCCGCCTTTTTCCCGAGGGTGGGGG
AGAACCGTATATAAGTGCAGTAGTCGCCGTGAACGTTCTTTTTCGCAACGGGTTTGCCGCCAGAACACAG
GTAAGTGCCGTGTGTGGTTCCCGCGGGCCTGGCCTCTTTACGGGTTATGGCCCTTGCGTGCCTTGAATTA
CTTCCACCTGGCTGCAGTACGTGATTCTTGATCCCGAGCTTCGGGTTGGAAGTGGGTGGGAGAGTTCGAG
GCCTTGCGCTTAAGGAGCCCCTTCGCCTCGTGCTTGAGTTGAGGCCTGGCCTGGGCGCTGGGGCCGCCGC
GTGCGAATCTGGTGGCACCTTCGCGCCTGTCTCGCTGCTTTCGATAAGTCTCTAGCCATTTAAAATTTTT
GATGACCTGCTGCGACGCTTTTTTTCTGGCAAGATAGTCTTGTAAATGCGGGCCAAGATCTGCACACTGG
TATTTCGGTTTTTGGGGCCGCGGGCGGCGACGGGGCCCGTGCGTCCCAGCGCACATGTTCGGCGAGGCGG
GGCCTGCGAGCGCGGCCACCGAGAATCGGACGGGGGTAGTCTCAAGCTGGCCGGCCTGCTCTGGTGCCTG
GCCTCGCGCCGCCGTGTATCGCCCCGCCCTGGGCGGCAAGGCTGGCCCGGTCGGCACCAGTTGCGTGAGC
GGAAAGATGGCCGCTTCCCGGCCCTGCTGCAGGGAGCTCAAAATGGAGGACGCGGCGCTCGGGAGAGCGG
GCGGGTGAGTCACCCACACAAAGGAAAAGGGCCTTTCCGTCCTCAGCCGTCGCTTCATGTGACTCCACGG
AGTACCGGGCGCCGTCCAGGCACCTCGATTAGTTCTCGAGCTTTTGGAGTACGTCGTCTTTAGGTTGGGG
GGAGGGGTTTTATGCGATGGAGTTTCCCCACACTGAGTGGGTGGAGACTGAAGTTAGGCCAGCTTGGCAC
TTGATGTAATTCTCCTTGGAATTTGCCCTTTTTGAGTTTGGATCTTGGTTCATTCTCAAGCCTCAGACAG
TGGTTCAAAGTTTTTTTCTTCCATTTCAGGTGTCGTGAGGCTAGCACCGCCACCATGAGCCACACAGCCA
GTTCTTGTCAGGAGCTGGTTGAAAACTGTGCTGTGCATGTAGCAGGAATGGCACAAGAAGATAGCCGTCG
TGGTCAAGTGCCATCTTCCTTTTATCATGGTGCCAACCAAGAACTTGACCTGTCCACCAAAGTGTACAAA
AGGGAATCAGGAAGTCCTTATTCTGTGTTAGTGGACACCAAGATGAGCAAACCGCATCTCCATGAAACAG
AAGAACAGCCATATTTCAGGGAGACAAGAGCAGTGTCTGACGTGCATGCTGTTAAGGAAGACCGGGAGAA
TTCTGATGACACAGAGGAGGAAGAGGAAGAAGTCTCTTACAAAAGGGAGCAGATCATAGTGGAGTGTGTT
TCCTGTAACAAATCGTTCAAGAAACTCTGGTCCCTTCATGAACATATCAAGATCGTCCATGGATATGCAG
AAAAGAAATTTTCCTGTGAAATTTGTGAGAAGAAATTCTATACCATGGCTCATGTGCGGAAACACATGGT
TGCACACACAAAAGACATGCCATTTACATGCGAAACCTGTGGAAAATCATTCAAACGCAGTATGTCACTC
AAGGTGCACTCCTTGCAGCATTCTGGAGAGAAGCCCTTTAGATGCGAGAACTGTGACGAAAGGTTTCAGT
ACAAGTACCAGCTACGCTCCCACATGAGCATTCATATTGGGCACAAACAGTTCATGTGCCAGTGGTGTGG
CAAGGATTTCAACATGAAGCAGTACTTCGACGAACACATGAAAACACACACTGGAGAGAAACCCTTTATC
TGTGAAATCTGTGGCAAAAGCTTCACCAGCCGCCCCAACATGAAGAGACACCGCAGAACTCACACAGGCG
AGAAGCCCTATCCATGTGATGTGTGTGGCCAGCGGTTCCGCTTCTCGAACATGCTTAAGGCCCACAAGGA
GAAGTGCTTTCGGGTGACCAGCCCCGTGAATGTGCCACCTGCTGTCCAGATCCCACTTACAACTTCCCCA
GCCACCCCAGTTCCTTCTGTGGTGAACACAGCCACAACCCCAACCCCTCCAATCAATATGAATCCTGTAA
GCACTCTTCCCCCTCGGCCCATCCCCCACCCCTTCTCACACCTGCACATCCACCCACACCCTCACCACCC
ACACCACCTTCCCATCCCTCCAGTCCCTCACCTCCCGCCACCTCCAGCTCTCTTTAAGAGTGAGCCTTTA
AATCATAGAGGCCAGAGTGAGGACAACTTTCTGCGGCACCTGGCAGAGAAGAACAGTTCAGCACAGCATC
ATTAGTAATGAACTAGTCCGTAACTTGAAAGTATTTCGATTTCTTGGCTTTATATATCTTGTGGAAAGGA
CGAAGCAGTAGGTATTTCTCATGCCTGACGCGTTAAGTCGACAATCAACCTCTGGATTACAAAATTTGTG
AAAGATTGACTGGTATTCTTAACTATGTTGCTCCTTTTACGCTATGTGGATACGCTGCTTTAATGCCTTT
GTATCATGCTATTGCTTCCCGTATGGCTTTCATTTTCTCCTCCTTGTATAAATCCTGGTTGCTGTCTCTT
TATGAGGAGTTGTGGCCCGTTGTCAGGCAACGTGGCGTGGTGTGCACTGTGTTTGCTGACGCAACCCCCA
CTGGTTGGGGCATTGCCACCACCTGTCAGCTCCTTTCCGGGACTTTCGCTTTCCCCCTCCCTATTGCCAC
GGCGGAACTCATCGCCGCCTGCCTTGCCCGCTGCTGGACAGGGGCTCGGCTGTTGGGCACTGACAATTCC
GTGGTGTTGTCGGGGAAATCATCGTCCTTTCCTTGGCTGCTCGCCTGTGTTGCCACCTGGATTCTGCGCG
GGACGTCCTTCTGCTACGTCCCTTCGGCCCTCAATCCAGCGGACCTTCCTTCCCGCGGCCTGCTGCCGGC
TCTGCGGCCTCTTCCGCGTCTTCGCCTTCGCCCTCAGACGAGTCGGATCTCCCTTTGGGCCGCCTCCCCG
CGTCGACTTTAAGACCAATGACTTACAAGGCAGCTGTAGATCTTAGCCACTTTTTAAAAGAAAAGGGGGG
ACTGGAAGGGCTAATTCACTCCCAACGAAGACAAGATCTGCTTTTTGCTTGTACTGGGTCTCTCTGGTTA
GACCAGATCTGAGCCTGGGAGCTCTCTGGCTAACTAGGGAACCCACTGCTTAAGCCTCAATAAAGCTTGC
CTTGAGTGCTTCAAGTAGTGTGTGCCCGTCTGTTGTGTGACTCTGGTAACTAGAGATCCCTCAGACCCTT
TTAGTCAGTGTGGAAAATCTCTAGCAGTACGTATAGTAGTTCATGTCATCTTATTATTCAGTATTTATAA
CTTGCAAAGAAATGAATATCAGAGAGTGAGAGGAACTTGTTTATTGCAGCTTATAATGGTTACAAATAAA
GCAATAGCATCACAAATTTCACAAATAAAGCATTTTTTTCACTGCATTCTAGTTGTGGTTTGTCCAAACT
CATCAATGTATCTTATCATGTCTGGCTCTAGCTATCCCGCCCCTAACTCCGCCCATCCCGCCCCTAACTC
CGCCCAGTTCCGCCCATTCTCCGCCCCATGGCTGACTAATTTTTTTTATTTATGCAGAGGCCGAGGCCGC
CTCGGCCTCTGAGCTATTCCAGAAGTAGTGAGGAGGCTTTTTTGGAGGCCTAGGGACGTACCCAATTCGC
CCTATAGTGAGTCGTATTACGCGCGCTCACTGGCCGTCGTTTTACAACGTCGTGACTGGGAAAACCCTGG
CGTTACCCAACTTAATCGCCTTGCAGCACATCCCCCTTTCGCCAGCTGGCGTAATAGCGAAGAGGCCCGC
ACCGATCGCCCTTCCCAACAGTTGCGCAGCCTGAATGGCGAATGGG
[124 nt withheld, positions 6977-7100]
C
[91 nt withheld, positions 7102-7192]
A
[49 nt withheld, positions 7194-7242]
CCTTTGACGTTGGAGTCCACGTTCTTT
[37 nt withheld, positions 7270-7306]
ACCCTATCTCGGTCTATTCTTTTGATTTATAAGGGATTTTGCCGATTTCGGCCTATTGGTTAAAAAATGA
GCTGATTTAACAAAAATTTAACGCGAATTTTAACAAAATATTAACGCTTACAATTTAGGTGGCACTTTTC
GGGGAAATGTGCGCGGAACCCCTATTTGTTTATTTTTCTAAATACATTCAAATATGTATCCGCTCATGAG
ACAATAACCCTGATAAATGCTTCAATAATATTGAAAAAGGAAGAGTATGAGTATTCAACATTTCCGTGTC
GCCCTTATTCCCTTTTTTGCGGCATTTTGCCTTCCTGTTTTTGCTCACCCAGAAACGCTGGTGAAAGTAA
AAGATGCTGAAGATCAGTTGGGTGCACGAGTGGGTTACATCGAACTGGATCTCAACAGCGGTAAGATCCT
TGAGAGTTTTCGCCCCGAAGAACGTTTTCCAATGATGAGCACTTTTAAAGTTCTGCTATGTGGCGCGGTA
TTATCCCGTATTGACGCCGGGCAAGAGCAACTCGGTCGCCGCATACACTATTCTCAGAATGACTTGGTTG
AGTACTCACCAGTCACAGAAAAGCATCTTACGGATGGCATGACAGTAAGAGAATTATGCAGTGCTGCCAT
AACCATGAGTGATAACACTGCGGCCAACTTACTTCTGACAACGATCGGAGGACCGAAGGAGCTAACCGCT
TTTTTGCACAACATGGGGGATCATGTAACTCGCCTTGATCGTTGGGAACCGGAGCTGAATGAAGCCATAC
CAAACGACGAGCGTGACACCACGATGCCTGTAGCAATGGCAACAACGTTGCGCAAACTATTAACTGGCGA
ACTACTTACTCTAGCTTCCCGGCAACAATTAATAGACTGGATGGAGGCGGATAAAGTTGCAGGACCACTT
CTGCGCTCGGCCCTTCCGGCTGGCTGGTTTATTGCTGATAAATCTGGAGCCGGTGAGCGTGGGTCTCGCG
GTATCATTGCAGCACTGGGGCCAGATGGTAAGCCCTCCCGTATCGTAGTTATCTACACGACGGGGAGTCA
GGCAACTATGGATGAACGAAATAGACAGATCGCTGAGATAGGTGCCTCACTGATTAAGCATTGGTAACTG
TCAGACCAAGTTTACTCATATATACTTTAGATTGATTTAAAACTTCATTTTTAATTTAAAAGGATCTAGG
TGAAGATCCTTTTTGATAATCTCATGACCAAAATCCCTTAACGTGAGTTTTCGTTCCACTGAGCGTCAGA
CCCCGTAGAAAAGATCAAAGGATCTTCTTGAGATCCTTTTTTTCTGCGCGTAATCTGCTGCTTGCAAACA
AAAAAACCACCGCTACCAGCGGTGGTTTGTTTGCCGGATCAAGAGCTACCAACTCTTTTTCCGAAGGTAA
CTGGCTTCAGCAGAGCGCAGATACCAAATACTGTTCTTCTAGTGTAGCCGTAGTTAGGCCACCACTTCAA
GAACTCTGTAGCACCGCCTACATACCTCGCTCTGCTAATCCTGTTACCAGTGGCTGCTGCCAGTGGCGAT
AAGTCGTGTCTTACCGGGTTGGACTCAAGACGATAGTTACCGGATAAGGCGCAGCGGTCGGGCTGAACGG
GGGGTTCGTGCACACAGCCCAGCTTGGAGCGAACGACCTACACCGAACTGAGATACCTACAGCGTGAGCT
ATGAGAAAGCGCCACGCTTCCCGAAGGGAGAAAGGCGGACAGGTATCCGGTAAGCGGCAGGGTCGGAACA
GGAGAGCGCACGAGGGAGCTTCCAGGGGGAAACGCCTGGTATCTTTATAGTCCTGTCGGGTTTCGCCACC
TCTGACTTGAGCGTCGATTTTTGTGATGCTCGTCAGGGGGGCGGAGCCTATGGAAAAACGCCAGCAACGC
GGCCTTTTTACGGTTCCTGGCCTTTTGCTGGCCTTTTGCTCACATGTTCTTTCCTGCGTTATCCCCTGAT
TCTGTGGATAACCGTATTACCGCCTTTGAGTGAGCTGATACCGCTCGCCGCAGCCGAACGACCGAGCGCA
GCGAGTCAGTGAGCGAGGAAGCGGAAGAGCGCCCAATACGCAAACCGCCTCTCCCCGCGCGTTGGCCGAT
TCATTAATGCAGCTGGCACGACAGGTTTCCCGACTGGAAAGCGGGCAGTGAGCGCAACGCAATTAATGTG
AGTTAGCTCACTCATTAGGCACCCCAGGCTTTACACTTTATGCTTCCGGCTCGTATGTTGTGTGGAATTG
TGAGCGGATAACAATTTCACACAGGAAACAGCTATGACCATGATTACGCCAAGCGCGCAATTAACCCTCA
CTAAAGGGAACAAAAGCTGGAGCTGCAAGC
Features (pLannotate 1.2.2; 31 found; start..end, strand, type, name):
      5..231     +  promoter       RSV promoter: Rous sarcoma virus enhancer/promoter
    232..412     +  LTR            5' LTR (truncated): truncated 5' long terminal repeat (LTR) from HIV-1
    459..584     +  misc_feature   HIV-1 Ψ: packaging signal of human immunodeficiency virus type 1
    568..931     +  CDS            HIV-1 gag (fragment): gag protein from human immunodeficiency virus 1; gag
   1077..1310    +  misc_feature   RRE: The Rev response element (RRE) of HIV-1 allows for Rev-dependent mRNA export from the nucleus to the cytoplasm.
   1687..1713    +  CDS            Rev (fragment): human immunodeficiency virus 1 (HIV-1) Rev protein; rev; enhances nuclear export of unspliced and incompletely spliced viral mRNAs
   1720..1743    +  promoter       SV40 promoter (fragment): SV40 early promoter
   1744..1815    +  promoter       SV40 promoter (fragment): SV40 enhancer and early promoter
   1839..1974    +  rep_origin     SV40 ori: SV40 origin of replication
   2020..2616    +  CDS            PuroR (fragment): puromycin N-acetyltransferase; pac from Streptomyces; confers resistance to puromycin
   2665..2782    +  misc_feature   cPPT/CTS: central polypurine tract and central termination sequence of HIV-1
   2847..2913    +  CDS            small t antigen (fragment): SV40 (simian virus 40) small t antigen
   2920..4098    +  promoter       EF-1α promoter: strong constitutive promoter for human elongation factor EF-1α
   4115..5392    +  CDS            ZNF652 (fragment): ZN652_HUMAN - Also known as KIAA0924. Experimental evidence at protein level: Swiss-Prot protein existence level 1. Functions as a transcriptional repressor. From Homo sapiens (Human).
   5408..5461    +  promoter       U6 promoter (fragment): RNA polymerase III promoter for human U6 snRNA
   5503..6091    +  misc_feature   WPRE: woodchuck hepatitis virus posttranscriptional regulatory element
   6142..6161    +  misc_feature   cPPT/CTS (fragment): central polypurine tract and central termination sequence of HIV-1
   6163..6396    +  LTR            3' LTR (ΔU3): self-inactivating 3' long terminal repeat (LTR) from HIV-1
   6474..6595    +  polyA_signal   SV40 poly(A) signal: SV40 polyadenylation signal
   6635..6770    +  rep_origin     SV40 ori: SV40 origin of replication
   6791..6809    -  promoter       T7 promoter: promoter for bacteriophage T7 RNA polymerase
   6817..6972    +  CDS            lacZα (fragment): LacZα fragment of β-galactosidase; lacZ fragment
   6977..7405    +  rep_origin     f1 ori (sequence partly withheld): f1 bacteriophage origin of replication; arrow indicates direction of (+) strand synthesis
   7458..7562    +  promoter       AmpR promoter: bla
   7563..8423    +  CDS            AmpR: β-lactamase; bla; confers resistance to ampicillin, carbenicillin, and related antibiotics
   8594..9182    +  rep_origin     ori: high-copy-number ColE1/pMB1/pBR322/pUC origin of replication
   9365..9457    +  CDS            lacI (fragment): lac repressor; lacI; The lac repressor binds to the lac operator to inhibit transcription in E. coli. This inhibition can be relieved by adding lactose or isopropyl-β-D-thiogalactopyranoside (IPTG).
   9470..9491    +  protein_bind   CAP binding site: CAP binding activates transcription in the presence of cAMP. E. coli catabolite activator protein
   9506..9536    +  promoter       lac promoter: promoter for the E. coli lac operon
   9544..9560    +  protein_bind   lac operator: The lac repressor binds to the lac operator to inhibit transcription in E. coli. This inhibition can be relieved by adding lactose or isopropyl-β-D-thiogalactopyranoside (IPTG). lac repressor encoded by lacI
   9605..9623    +  promoter       T3 promoter: promoter for bacteriophage T3 RNA polymerase
