[The description below was written by a language model from this plasmid's Addgene catalogue record and pLannotate feature annotations shown in this document.]
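Description:
TFORF2572 is a third-generation-style, self-inactivating lentiviral expression plasmid built on the pLX_TRC317 backbone from the Broad Institute Genetic Perturbation Platform. It carries the human zinc-finger transcription factor ZNF652, which is annotated as a transcriptional repressor. The plasmid belongs to a large barcoded transcription factor ORF collection. In bacteria it replicates from a high-copy ColE1/pUC-type origin and is selected with ampicillin through the bla gene. An f1 origin and remnants of a lac/T7/T3 cloning region are also present in the backbone. The depositor notes that the plasmid can recombine, as is common for LTR-containing vectors.

The viral portion begins with an RSV promoter fused to a truncated HIV-1 5' LTR, which makes genomic RNA production in packaging cells independent of Tat. This is followed by the Ψ packaging signal with a gag fragment, the RRE for Rev-dependent nuclear export, and a cPPT/CTS element. It ends in a ΔU3 3' LTR that inactivates the LTR promoter after integration, with an SV40 poly(A) signal downstream. Two expression units lie between the LTRs. An SV40 early promoter drives puromycin N-acetyltransferase for selecting transduced mammalian cells, and the strong constitutive EF-1α promoter drives the synthesized ZNF652 ORF, followed by a WPRE to boost transcript stability and expression.

According to the record, each ORF in the collection is paired with a unique 24-bp barcode, although the feature table does not annotate it separately. The barcode allows the overexpressed factor to be identified by sequencing in pooled screens, such as those surveying transcription factors that drive directed differentiation.
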