Addgene plasmid #142409: TFORF2572
Purpose: Lentiviral vector for overexpressing transcription factor ORFs with unique 24-bp barcodes. Barcodes facilitate identification of transcription factors in pooled screens.
Depositing lab: Feng Zhang. Depositing organization: Broad Institute. Publication: A transcription factor atlas of directed differentiation. Joung J, Ma S, Tay T, Geiger-Schuller KR, Kirchgatterer PC, Verdine VK, Guo B, Arias-Garcia MA, Allen WE, Singh A, Kuksenko O, Abudayyeh OO, Gootenberg JS, Fu Z, Macrae RK, Buenrostro JD, Regev A, Zhang F. Cell. 2023 Jan 5;186(1):209-229.e26. doi: 10.1016/j.cell.2022.11.026. PubMed 36608654.
Backbone
  Vector backbone: pLX_TRC317
  Backbone manufacturer: Broad Institute Genetic Perturbation Platform
  Backbone size w/o insert (bp): 8264
  Vector type: Mammalian Expression, Lentiviral
  Selectable markers: Puromycin
Growth in bacteria
  Bacterial resistance: Ampicillin, 100 μg/mL
  Growth temperature: 37°C
  Growth strain: NEB Stable
  Copy number: High Copy
Gene/Insert
  Gene/Insert name: ZNF652
  Species: H. sapiens (human)
  Insert size (bp): 1382
  Entrez Gene: ZNF652
  Promoter: EF1a
  Cloning method: Unknown
  Sequencing primers: 5′ GGGTGGAGACTGAAGTTAGGCCAG; 3′ CACATAGCGTAAAAGGAGCAACATAG
Terms and licenses: Academic/Nonprofit Terms; Industry Terms: Not Available to Industry
Depositor comments: XM_005257166,ENST00000508237 . The transcription factor ORF portion of this plasmid was synthesized by Genewiz. Please test multiple small colonies in case of plasmid recombination. To make this collection available in a timely manner, a portion of this collection was not fully sequenced by Addgene. If an Addgene verified full plasmid sequence is not available, please contact us prior to placing an order to request the full sequence.
How to cite: TFORF2572 was a gift from Feng Zhang (Addgene plasmid # 142409 ; http://n2t.net/addgene:142409 ; RRID:Addgene_142409)
