>Addgene plasmid #142409 | TFORF2572 | depositor partial sequence | sequence record 279365 | Insert
ACCGCCACCATGAGCCACACAGCCAGTTCTTGTCAGGAGCTGGTTGAAAACTGTGCTGTGCATGTAGCAG
GAATGGCACAAGAAGATAGCCGTCGTGGTCAAGTGCCATCTTCCTTTTATCATGGTGCCAACCAAGAACT
TGACCTGTCCACCAAAGTGTACAAAAGGGAATCAGGAAGTCCTTATTCTGTGTTAGTGGACACCAAGATG
AGCAAACCGCATCTCCATGAAACAGAAGAACAGCCATATTTCAGGGAGACAAGAGCAGTGTCTGACGTGC
ATGCTGTTAAGGAAGACCGGGAGAATTCTGATGACACAGAGGAGGAAGAGGAAGAAGTCTCTTACAAAAG
GGAGCAGATCATAGTGGAGTGTGTTTCCTGTAACAAATCGTTCAAGAAACTCTGGTCCCTTCATGAACAT
ATCAAGATCGTCCATGGATATGCAGAAAAGAAATTTTCCTGTGAAATTTGTGAGAAGAAATTCTATACCA
TGGCTCATGTGCGGAAACACATGGTTGCACACACAAAAGACATGCCATTTACATGCGAAACCTGTGGAAA
ATCATTCAAACGCAGTATGTCACTCAAGGTGCACTCCTTGCAGCATTCTGGAGAGAAGCCCTTTAGATGC
GAGAACTGTGACGAAAGGTTTCAGTACAAGTACCAGCTACGCTCCCACATGAGCATTCATATTGGGCACA
AACAGTTCATGTGCCAGTGGTGTGGCAAGGATTTCAACATGAAGCAGTACTTCGACGAACACATGAAAAC
ACACACTGGAGAGAAACCCTTTATCTGTGAAATCTGTGGCAAAAGCTTCACCAGCCGCCCCAACATGAAG
AGACACCGCAGAACTCACACAGGCGAGAAGCCCTATCCATGTGATGTGTGTGGCCAGCGGTTCCGCTTCT
CGAACATGCTTAAGGCCCACAAGGAGAAGTGCTTTCGGGTGACCAGCCCCGTGAATGTGCCACCTGCTGT
CCAGATCCCACTTACAACTTCCCCAGCCACCCCAGTTCCTTCTGTGGTGAACACAGCCACAACCCCAACC
CCTCCAATCAATATGAATCCTGTAAGCACTCTTCCCCCTCGGCCCATCCCCCACCCCTTCTCACACCTGC
ACATCCACCCACACCCTCACCACCCACACCACCTTCCCATCCCTCCAGTCCCTCACCTCCCGCCACCTCC
AGCTCTCTTTAAGAGTGAGCCTTTAAATCATAGAGGCCAGAGTGAGGACAACTTTCTGCGGCACCTGGCA
GAGAAGAACAGTTCAGCACAGCATCATTAGTAATGAACTAGTCCGTAACTTGAAAGTATTTCGATTTCTT
GGCTTTATATATCTTGTGGAAAGGACGAAGCAGTAGGTATTTCTCATGCCTG
