>Addgene plasmid #142409 | TFORF2572 | depositor partial sequence | sequence record 279366 | Barcode
AGCAGTAGGTATTTCTCATGCCTG
